Addgene plasmid #72319: pCH188
Purpose: (Empty Backbone) Pcin/lac-m reporter plasmid
Depositing lab: Matthew Bennett. Depositing organization: Rice University. Publication: SYNTHETIC BIOLOGY. Emergent genetic oscillations in a synthetic microbial consortium. Chen Y, Kim JK, Hirning AJ, Josic K, Bennett MR. Science. 2015 Aug 28;349(6251):986-9. doi: 10.1126/science.aaa3794. PubMed 26315440.
Backbone
  Vector backbone: PMB1+ROP
  Vector type: Bacterial Expression
  Promoter: Pcin/lac-m
Growth in bacteria
  Bacterial resistance: Kanamycin, 50 μg/mL
  Growth temperature: 37°C
  Growth strain: XL1 Blue
  Copy number: Low Copy
Gene/Insert
  Cloning method: Restriction Enzyme
Terms and licenses: Academic/Nonprofit Terms; Industry Terms: Not Available to Industry
Depositor comments: T203Y mutant from sfGFP
How to cite: pCH188 was a gift from Matthew Bennett (Addgene plasmid # 72319 ; http://n2t.net/addgene:72319 ; RRID:Addgene_72319)
