[The description below was written by a language model from this plasmid's Addgene catalogue record and pLannotate feature annotations shown in this document.]
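Description:
pCH188 is a 3,950 bp bacterial expression plasmid catalogued as an empty-backbone reporter for the hybrid promoter Pcin/lac-m, built for synthetic gene circuit work in E. coli. It replicates from a pMB1-type origin accompanied by the rop gene, whose product restrains copy number, which fits the catalogue's low-copy designation even though the origin annotation itself carries a generic "high-copy" label. The pBR322-derived bom region and a fragment of mbeC are remnants of the ColE1-family mobilization region carried along with this backbone. Selection is by kanamycin through an aph(3')-Ia aminoglycoside phosphotransferase gene.

The reporter is a fluorescent protein annotated as superfolder GFP. The depositor notes that it carries a T203Y substitution relative to sfGFP, a change classically associated with yellow-shifted GFP variants, although the record does not name the resulting colour. The coding sequence is followed by a phage T7 early (T7Te) terminator. Upstream lie several lac operator sites, including a fragment of the symmetric operator, so the promoter region can be repressed by LacI and relieved by IPTG. The "cin" portion of the promoter name suggests responsiveness to a Cin-type quorum-sensing activator, but no such element is annotated in the feature table, nor is any regulator gene present, so LacI and any activator would have to be supplied by the host or another plasmid. A short region between the operators is annotated as an N-MYC2 fragment with a Myc epitope. This comes from automated homology matching, and the record does not explain its function.

The associated publication concerns emergent oscillations in a synthetic microbial consortium, which indicates use as a fluorescent readout of promoter activity in such circuits.
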