Features (pLannotate 1.2.2; 13 found; start..end, strand, type, name):
     68..84      +  protein_bind   lac operator: The lac repressor binds to the lac operator to inhibit transcription in E. coli. This inhibition can be relieved by adding lactose or isopropyl-β-D-thiogalactopyranoside (IPTG). lac repressor encoded by lacI
    100..318     +  CDS            N-MYC2 (fragment): MYC2_MARMO - Protein inferred from homology: Swiss-Prot protein existence level 3. From Marmota monax (Woodchuck).
    286..315     +  CDS            Myc: Myc (human c-Myc proto-oncogene) epitope tag
    468..485     -  protein_bind   lac operator (symmetric) (fragment): The lac repressor binds to the lac operator to inhibit transcription in E. coli. This inhibition can be relieved by adding lactose or isopropyl-β-D-thiogalactopyranoside (IPTG). The symmetric lac operator was optimized for tight binding of lac repressor. lac repressor encoded by lacI
    500..516     +  protein_bind   lac operator: The lac repressor binds to the lac operator to inhibit transcription in E. coli. This inhibition can be relieved by adding lactose or isopropyl-β-D-thiogalactopyranoside (IPTG). lac repressor encoded by lacI
    601..1314    +  CDS            superfolder GFP: GFP variant that folds robustly even when fused to poorly folded proteins (Pédelacq et al., 2006)
   1466..1493    +  terminator     T7Te terminator: phage T7 early transcription terminator
   1576..1633    +  promoter       AmpR promoter (fragment): bla
   1642..2457    -  CDS            KanR: aminoglycoside phosphotransferase; aph(3')-Ia; confers resistance to kanamycin in bacteria or G418 (Geneticin®) in eukaryotes
   2579..3167    +  rep_origin     ori: high-copy-number ColE1/pMB1/pBR322/pUC origin of replication
   3353..3495    -  misc_feature   bom: basis of mobility region from pBR322
   3597..3788    -  CDS            rop: Rop protein, which maintains plasmids at low copy number; rop
   3829..3939    +  CDS            mbeC (fragment): MBEC_ECOLX - Experimental evidence at protein level: Swiss-Prot protein existence level 1. Required for efficient mobilization of ColE1 plasmid and is thus essential to promote the specific transfer of the plasmid during conjugation. Probably functions by inducing DNA bending, helping the MbeA relaxase to melt the DNA around the nic site and cleave the phosphodiester bond. Binds specifically double-stranded DNA (dsDNA) containing the ColE1 oriT but does not recognize the inverted repeat (IR). From Escherichia coli.
>Addgene plasmid #72319 | pCH188 | depositor full sequence | sequence record 131949 | pCH188 sequence 3950 bps
AGTGCGCTCGAGCTTCCCAACCTTACCAGAGGGCGCCCCAGCTGGCAATTCCGACGTCTGTGTGGAATTG
TGAGCGGATAACAATTTCACACAGGGCCCTCGGACACCGAGGAGAATGTCAAGAGGCGAACACACAACGT
CTTGGAGCGCCAGAGGAGGAACGAGCTAAAACGGAGCTTTTTTGCCCTGCGTGACCAGATCCCGGAGTTG
GAAAACAATGAAAAGGCCCCCAAGGTAGTTATCCTTAAAAAAGCCACAGCATACATCCTGTCCGTCCAAG
CAGAGGAGCAAAAGCTCATTTCTGAAGAGGACTTGTTGCGGAAACGACGAGAACAGTTGAAACACAAACT
TGAACAGCTACGGAACTCTTGTGCGTGGCGCATGTCGTTATCGCAAAACCGCTGCACACTTTTGCGCGAC
ATGCTCTGATCCCCCTCATCTGGGGGGGCCTATCTGAGGGAATTTACTTGTGAGCGCTCACAATTGATAA
TGAGCACAATTGTGAGCGGATAACAATTGCATGCCACTTAAAAAGGAGATCAACAATGAAAGCAATTTTC
GTACTGAAACATCTTAATCATGCTAAGGAGAAATACTAGTATGCGTAAAGGCGAAGAGCTGTTCACTGGT
GTCGTCCCTATTCTGGTGGAACTGGATGGTGATGTCAACGGTCATAAGTTTTCCGTGCGTGGCGAGGGTG
AAGGTGACGCAACTAATGGTAAACTGACGCTGAAGTTCATCTGTACTACTGGTAAACTGCCGGTACCTTG
GCCGACTCTGGTAACGACGCTGACTTATGGTGTTCAGTGCTTTGCTCGTTATCCGGACCATATGAAGCAG
CATGACTTCTTCAAGTCCGCCATGCCGGAAGGCTATGTGCAGGAACGCACGATTTCCTTTAAGGATGACG
GCACGTACAAAACGCGTGCGGAAGTGAAATTTGAAGGCGATACCCTGGTAAACCGCATTGAGCTGAAAGG
CATTGACTTTAAAGAAGACGGCAATATCCTGGGCCATAAGCTGGAATACAATTTTAACAGCCACAATGTT
TACATCACCGCCGATAAACAAAAAAATGGCATTAAAGCGAATTTTAAAATTCGCCACAACGTGGAGGATG
GCAGCGTGCAGCTGGCTGATCACTACCAGCAAAACACTCCAATCGGTGATGGTCCTGTTCTGCTGCCAGA
CAATCACTATCTGAGCTACCAAAGCGTTCTGTCTAAAGATCCGAACGAGAAACGCGATCATATGGTTCTG
CTGGAGTTCGTAACCGCAGCGGGCATCACGCATGGTATGGATGAACTGTACAAATGATGAAGCTTCCCCT
ACGTGCTGCTGAAGTTGCCCGCAACAGAGAGTGGAACCAACCGGTGATACCACGATACTATGACTGAGAG
TCAACGCCATGAGCGGCCTCATTTCTTATTCTGAGTTACAACAGTCCGCACCGCTGTCTCACACTGGCTC
ACCTTCGGGTGGGCCTTTCTGCGTTTATATACTAGAGAGAGAATATAAAAAGCCAGATTATTAATCCGGC
TTTTTTATTATTTCCTAGCTAGCCGGGGAAATGTGCGCGGAACCCCTATTTGTTTATTTTTCTAAATACA
TTCAAATATGTATCCGCTCATGAATTAATTCTTAGAAAAACTCATCGAGCATCAAATGAAACTGCAATTT
ATTCATATCAGGATTATCAATACCATATTTTTGAAAAAGCCGTTTCTGTAATGAAGGAGAAAACTCACCG
AGGCAGTTCCATAGGATGGCAAGATCCTGGTATCGGTCTGCGATTCCGACTCGTCCAACATCAATACAAC
CTATTAATTTCCCCTCGTCAAAAATAAGGTTATCAAGTGAGAAATCACCATGAGTGACGACTGAATCCGG
TGAGAATGGCAAAAGTTTATGCATTTCTTTCCAGACTTGTTCAACAGGCCAGCCATTACGCTCGTCATCA
AAATCACTCGCATCAACCAAACCGTTATTCATTCGTGATTGCGCCTGAGCGAGACGAAATACGCGATCGC
TGTTAAAAGGACAATTACAAACAGGAATCGAATGCAACCGGCGCAGGAACACTGCCAGCGCATCAACAAT
ATTTTCACCTGAATCAGGATATTCTTCTAATACCTGGAATGCTGTTTTCCCGGGGATCGCAGTGGTGAGT
AACCATGCATCATCAGGAGTACGGATAAAATGCTTGATGGTCGGAAGAGGCATAAATTCCGTCAGCCAGT
TTAGTCTGACCATCTCATCTGTAACATCATTGGCAACGCTACCTTTGCCATGTTTCAGAAACAACTCTGG
CGCATCGGGCTTCCCATACAATCGATAGATTGTCGCACCTGATTGCCCGACATTATCGCGAGCCCATTTA
TACCCATATAAATCAGCATCCATGTTGGAATTTAATCGCGGCCTAGAGCAAGACGTTTCCCGTTGAATAT
GGCTCATAACACCCCTTGTATTACTGTTTATGTAAGCAGACAGTTTTATTGTTCATGACCAAAATCCCTT
AACGTGAGTTTTCGTTCCACTGAGCGTCAGACCCCGTAGAAAAGATCAAAGGATCTTCTTGAGATCCTTT
TTTTCTGCGCGTAATCTGCTGCTTGCAAACAAAAAAACCACCGCTACCAGCGGTGGTTTGTTTGCCGGAT
CAAGAGCTACCAACTCTTTTTCCGAAGGTAACTGGCTTCAGCAGAGCGCAGATACCAAATACTGTCCTTC
TAGTGTAGCCGTAGTTAGGCCACCACTTCAAGAACTCTGTAGCACCGCCTACATACCTCGCTCTGCTAAT
CCTGTTACCAGTGGCTGCTGCCAGTGGCGATAAGTCGTGTCTTACCGGGTTGGACTCAAGACGATAGTTA
CCGGATAAGGCGCAGCGGTCGGGCTGAACGGGGGGTTCGTGCACACAGCCCAGCTTGGAGCGAACGACCT
ACACCGAACTGAGATACCTACAGCGTGAGCTATGAGAAAGCGCCACGCTTCCCGAAGGGAGAAAGGCGGA
CAGGTATCCGGTAAGCGGCAGGGTCGGAACAGGAGAGCGCACGAGGGAGCTTCCAGGGGGAAACGCCTGG
TATCTTTATAGTCCTGTCGGGTTTCGCCACCTCTGACTTGAGCGTCGATTTTTGTGATGCTCGTCAGGGG
GGCGGAGCCTATGGAAAAACGCCAGCAACGCGGCCTTTTTACGGTTCCTGGCCTTTTGCTGGCCTTTTGC
TCACATGTTCTTTCCTGCGTTATCCCCTGATTCTGTGGATAACCGTATTACCGCCTTTGAGTGAGCTGAT
ACCGCTCGCCGCAGCCGAACGACCGAGCGCAGCGAGTCAGTGAGCGAGGAAGCGGAAGAGCGCCTGATGC
GGTATTTTCTCCTTACGCATCTGTGCGGTATTTCACACCGCATATATGGTGCACTCTCAGTACAATCTGC
TCTGATGCCGCATAGTTAAGCCAGTATACACTCCGCTATCGCTACGTGACTGGGTCATGGCTGCGCCCCG
ACACCCGCCAACACCCGCTGACGCGCCCTGACGGGCTTGTCTGCTCCCGGCATCCGCTTACAGACAAGCT
GTGACCGTCTCCGGGAGCTGCATGTGTCAGAGGTTTTCACCGTCATCACCGAAACGCGCGAGGCAGCTGC
GGTAAAGCTCATCAGCGTGGTCGTGAAGCGATTCACAGATGTCTGCCTGTTCATCCGCGTCCAGCTCGTT
GAGTTTCTCCAGAAGCGTTAATGTCTGGCTTCTGATAAAGCGGGCCATGTTAAGGGCGGTTTTTTCCTGT
TTGGTCACTGATGCCTCCGTGTAAGGGGGATTTCTGTTCATGGGGGTAATGATACCGATGAAACGAGAGA
GGATGCTCACGATACGGGTTACTGATGATGAACATGCCCGGTTACTGGAACGTTGTGAGGGTAAACAACT
GGCGGTATGGATGCGGCGGGACCAGAGCTC
