>Addgene plasmid #72319 | pCH188 | addgene partial sequence | sequence record 138643 | M13pUC-Rev 5'-AGCGGATAACAATTTCACACAGG-3'
GAGGCGAACACACAACGTCTTGGAGCGCCAGAGGAGGAACGAGCTAAAACGGAGCTTTTTTGCCCTGCGT
GACCAGATCCCGGAGTTGGAAAACAATGAAAAGGCCCCCAAGGTAGTTATCCTTAAAAAAGCCACAGCAT
ACATCCTGTCCGTCCAAGCAGAGGAGCAAAAGCTCATTTCTGAAGAGGACTTGTTGCGGAAACGACGAGA
ACAGTTGAAACACAAACTTGAACAGCTACGGAACTCTTGTGCGTGGCGCATGTCGTTATCGCAAAACCGC
TGCACACTTTTGCGCGACATGCTCTGATCCCCCTCATCTGGGGGGGCCTATCTGAGGGAATTTACTTGTG
AGCGCTCACAATTGATAATGAGCACAATTGTGAGCGGATAACAATTGCATGCCACTTAAAAAGGAGATCA
ACAATGAAAGCAATTTTCGTACTGAAACATCTTAATCATGCTAAGGAGAAATACTAGTATGCGTAAAGGC
GAAGAGCTGTTCACTGGTGTCGTCCCTATTCTGGTGGAACTGGATGGTGATGTCAACGGTCATAAGTTTT
CCGTGCGTGGCGAGGGTGAAGGTGACGCAACTAATGGTAAACTGACGCTGAAGTTCATCTGTACTACTGG
TAAACTGCCGGTACCTTGGCCGACTCTGGTAACGACGCTGACTTATGGTGTTCAGTGCTTTGCTCGTTAT
CCGGACCATATGAAGCAGCATGACTT
