>Addgene plasmid #72319 | pCH188 | addgene partial sequence | sequence record 138645 | KanR2-F 5'-GAACTGCCTCGGTGAGTTTT-3'
ATATGGGGTATTGATAATCCTGATATGAATAAATTGCAGTTTCATTTGATGCTCGATGAGTTTTTCTAAG
AATTAATTCATGAGCGGATACATATTTGAATGTATTTAGAAAAATAAACAAATAGGGGTTCCGCGCACAT
TTCCCCGGCTAGCTAGGAAATAATAAAAAAGCCGGATTAATAATCTGGCTTTTTATATTCTCTCTCTAGT
ATATAAACGCAGAAAGGCCCACCCGAAGGTGAGCCAGTGTGAGACAGCGGTGCGGACTGTTGTAACTCAG
AATAAGAAATGAGGCCGCTCATGGCGTTGACTCTCAGTCATAGTATCGTGGTATCACCGGTTGGTTCCAC
TCTCTGTTGCGGGCAACTTCAGCAGCACGTAGGGGAAGCTTCATCATTTGTACAGTTCATCCATACCATG
CGTGATGCCCGCTGCGGTTACGAACTCCAGCAGAACCATATGATCGCGTTTCTCGTTCGGATCTTTAGAC
AGAACGCTTTGGTAGCTCAGATAGTGATTGTCTGGCAGCAGAACAGGACCATCACCGATTGGAGTGTTTT
GCTGGTAGTGATCAGCCAGCTGCACGCTGCCATCCTCCACGTTGTGGCGAATTTTAAAATTCGCTTTAAT
GCCATTTTTTTGTTTATCGGCGGTGATGTAAACATTGTGGCTGTTAAAATTGTATTCCAGCTTATGGCCC
AGGATATTGCCGTCTTCTTTAAAGTCAATGCCTTTCAGCTCAATGCGGTTTACCAGGGTATCGCCTTCAA
ATTT
